>Addgene plasmid #209788 | pAAV-CASI-InteinC-SpRY C aa714-1368-U6-Camk2d sgRNA | addgene full sequence | sequence record 416838 | Addgene NGS Result
CCTTAATTAGGCTGCGCGCTCGCTCGCTCACTGAGGCCGCCCGGGCAAAGCCCGGGCGTCGGGCGACCTT
TGGTCGCCCGGCCTCAGTGAGCGAGCGAGCGCGCAGAGAGGGAGTGGCCAACTCCATCACTAGGGGTTCC
TTGTAGTTAATGATTAACCCGCCATGCTACTTATCTACGTAGCCATGCTCTAGGAAGATCGGAATTCGGA
GTTCCGCGTTACATAACTTACGGTAAATGGCCCGCCTGGCTGACCGCCCAACGACCCCCGCCCATTGACG
TCAATAATGACGTATGTTCCCATAGTAACGCCAATAGGGACTTTCCATTGACGTCAATGGGTGGAGTATT
TACGGTAAACTGCCCACTTGGCAGTACATCAAGTGTATCATATGCCAAGTACGCCCCCTATTGACGTCAA
TGACGGTAAATGGCCCGCCTGGCATTATGCCCAGTACATGACCTTATGGGACTTTCCTACTTGGCAGTAC
ATCTACGTATTAGTCATCGCTATTACCATGGTCGAGGTGAGCCCCACGTTCTGCTTCACTCTCCCCATCT
CCCCCCCCTCCCCACCCCCAATTTTGTATTTATTTATTTTTTAATTATTTTGTGCAGCGATGGGGGCGGG
GGGGGGGGGGGGGCGCGCGCCRGGGGGGGGGGGGSGGGGSGRGGGGSGGGGSGGGGSGRGGCGGAGAGGT
GCGGCGGCAGCCAATCAGAGCGGCGCGCTCCGAAAGTTTCCTTTTATGGCGAGGCGGCGGCGGCGGCGGC
CCTATAAAAAGCGAAGCGCGCGGCGGGCGGGAGTCGCTGCGCGCTGCCTTCGCCCCGTGCCCCGCTCCGC
CGCCGCCTCGCGCCGCCCGCCCCGGCTCTGACTGACCGCGTTACTAAAACAGGTAAGTCCGGCCTCCGCG
CCGGGTTTTGGCGCCTCCCGCGGGCGCCCCCCTCCTCACGGCGAGCGCTGCCACGTCAGACGAAGGGCGC
AGCGAGCGTCCTGATCCTTCCGCCCGGACGCTCAGGACAGCGGCCCGCTGCTCATAAGACTCGGCCTTAG
AACCCCAGTATCAGCAGAAGGACATTTTAGGACGGGACTTGGGTGACTCTAGGGCACTGGTTTTCTTTCC
AGAGAGCGGAACAGGCGAGGAAAAGTAGTCCCTTCTCGGCGATTCTGCGGAGGGATCTCCGTGGGGCGGT
GAACGCCGATGATGCCTCTACTAACCATGTTCATGTTTTCTTTTTTTTTCTACAGGTCCTGGGTGACGAA
CAGGCTAGCGCCGCCACCATGGCGGCGGCGTGCCCGGAACTGCGTCAGCTGGCGCAGAGCGATGTGTATT
GGGATCCGATTGTGAGCATTGAACCGGATGGCGTGGAAGAAGTGTTTGATCTGACCGTGCCGGGCCCGCA
TAACTTTGTGGCGAACGATATTATTGCGCATAACTCTGGCCAGGGCGATAGCCTGCACGAGCACATTGCC
AATCTGGCCGGCAGCCCCGCCATTAAGAAGGGCATCCTGCAGACAGTGAAGGTGGTGGACGAGCTCGTGA
AAGTGATGGGCCGGCACAAGCCCGAGAACATCGTGATCGAAATGGCCAGAGAGAACCAGACCACCCAGAA
GGGACAGAAGAACAGCCGCGAGAGAATGAAGCGGATCGAAGAGGGCATCAAAGAGCTGGGCAGCCAGATC
CTGAAAGAACACCCCGTGGAAAACACCCAGCTGCAGAACGAGAAGCTGTACCTGTACTACCTGCAGAATG
GGCGGGATATGTACGTGGACCAGGAACTGGACATCAACCGGCTGTCCGACTACGATGTGGACCATATCGT
GCCTCAGAGCTTTCTGAAGGACGACTCCATCGACAACAAGGTGCTGACCAGAAGCGACAAGAACCGGGGC
AAGAGCGACAACGTGCCCTCCGAAGAGGTCGTGAAGAAGATGAAGAACTACTGGCGGCAGCTGCTGAACG
CCAAGCTGATTACCCAGAGAAAGTTCGACAATCTGACCAAGGCCGAGAGAGGCGGCCTGAGCGAACTGGA
TAAGGCCGGCTTCATCAAGAGACAGCTGGTGGAAACCCGGCAGATCACAAAGCACGTGGCACAGATCCTG
GACTCCCGGATGAACACTAAGTACGACGAGAATGACAAGCTGATCCGGGAAGTGAAAGTGATCACCCTGA
AGTCCAAGCTGGTGTCCGATTTCCGGAAGGATTTCCAGTTTTACAAAGTGCGCGAGATCAACAACTACCA
CCACGCCCACGACGCCTACCTGAACGCCGTCGTGGGAACCGCCCTGATCAAAAAGTACCCTAAGCTGGAA
AGCGAGTTCGTGTACGGCGACTACAAGGTGTACGACGTGCGGAAGATGATCGCCAAGAGCGAGCAGGAAA
TCGGCAAGGCTACCGCCAAGTACTTCTTCTACAGCAACATCATGAACTTTTTCAAGACCGAGATTACCCT
GGCCAACGGCGAGATCCGGAAGCGGCCTCTGATCGAGACAAACGGCGAAACCGGGGAGATCGTGTGGGAT
AAGGGCCGGGATTTTGCCACCGTGCGGAAAGTGCTGAGCATGCCCCAAGTGAATATCGTGAAAAAGACCG
AGGTGCAGACAGGCGGCTTCAGCAAAGAGTCTATCAGACCCAAGAGGAACAGCGATAAGCTGATCGCCAG
AAAGAAGGACTGGGACCCTAAGAAGTACGGCGGCTTCCTGTGGCCCACCGTGGCCTATTCTGTGCTGGTG
GTGGCCAAAGTGGAAAAGGGCAAGTCCAAGAAACTGAAGAGTGTGAAAGAGCTGCTGGGGATCACCATCA
TGGAAAGAAGCAGCTTCGAGAAGAATCCCATCGACTTTCTGGAAGCCAAGGGCTACAAAGAAGTGAAAAA
GGACCTGATCATCAAGCTGCCTAAGTACTCCCTGTTCGAGCTGGAAAACGGCCGGAAGAGAATGCTGGCC
TCTGCCAAGCAGCTGCAGAAGGGAAACGAACTGGCCCTGCCCTCCAAATATGTGAACTTCCTGTACCTGG
CCAGCCACTATGAGAAGCTGAAGGGCTCCCCCGAGGATAATGAGCAGAAACAGCTGTTTGTGGAACAGCA
CAAGCACTACCTGGACGAGATCATCGAGCAGATCAGCGAGTTCTCCAAGAGAGTGATCCTGGCCGACGCT
AATCTGGACAAAGTGCTGTCCGCCTACAACAAGCACCGGGATAAGCCCATCAGAGAGCAGGCCGAGAATA
TCATCCACCTGTTTACCCTGACCAGACTGGGAGCCCCTAGAGCCTTCAAGTACTTTGACACCACCATCGA
CCCCAAGCAGTACAGAAGCACCAAAGAGGTGCTGGACGCCACCCTGATCCACCAGAGCATCACCGGCCTG
TACGAGACACGGATCGACCTGTCTCAGCTGGGAGGTGACTCTGGCGGCTCAAAAAGAACCGCCGACGGCA
GCGAATTCGAGCCCAAGAAGAAGAGGAAAGTCTAAACCGGTTGGCTAATAAAGGAAATTTATTTTCATTG
CAATAGTGTGTTGGAATTTTTTGTGTCTCTCACTCGGAAGGACATATGGGAGGGCAAATCATTTAAAACA
TCAGAATGAGTATTTGGTTTAGAGTTTGGCAACATATGCCCATATGAGGCCCTCACGCGTAAAAAAGCAC
CGACTCGGTGCCACTTTTTCAAGTTGATAACGGACTAGCCTTATTTTAACTTGCTATTTCTAGCTCTAAA
ACTCCTGCCTGTGCATCATGGACGGTGTTTCGTCCTTTCCACAAGATATATAAAGCCAAGAAATCGAAAT
ACTTTCAAGTTACGGTAAGCATATGATAGTCCATTTTAAAACATAATTTTAAAACTGCAAACTACCCAAG
AAATTATTACTTTCTACGTCACGTATTTTGTACTAATATCTTTGTGTTTACAGTCAAATTAATTCCAATT
ATCTCTCTAACAGCCTTGTATCGTATATGCAAATATGAAGGAATCATGGGAAATAGGCCCTCGGTACCGG
CGATGCTGGCTGCCATGAACAAAGGTTGGCTATAAAGAGGTCATCAGTATATGAAACAGCCCCCTGCTGT
CCATTCCTTATTCCATAGAAAAGCCTTGACTTGAGGTTAGATTTTTTTTATATTTTGTTTTGTGTTATTT
TTTTCTTTAACATCCCTAAAATTTTCCTTACATGTTTTACTAGCCAGATTTTTCCTCCTCTCCTGACTAC
TCCCAGTCATAGCTGTCCCTCTTCTCTTATGGAGATCGGATCCGAATTCCCGATAAGGATCTTCCTAGAG
CATGGCTACGTAGATAAGTAGCATGGCGGGTTAATCATTAACTACAAGGAACCCCTAGTGATGGAGTTGG
CCACTCCCTCTCTGCGCGCTCGCTCGCTCACTGAGGCCGGGCGACCAAAGGTCGCCCGACGCCCGGGCTT
TGCCCGGGCGGCCTCAGTGAGCGAGCGAGCGCGCAGCCTTAATTAACCTAATTCACTGGCCGTCGTTTTA
CAACGTCGTGACTGGGAAAACCCTGGCGTTACCCAACTTAATCGCCTTGCAGCACATCCCCCTTTCGCCA
GCTGGCGTAATAGCGAAGAGGCCCGCACCGATCGCCCTTCCCAACAGTTGCGCAGCCTGAATGGCGAATG
GG
[124 nt withheld, positions 4623-4746]
C
[91 nt withheld, positions 4748-4838]
A
[49 nt withheld, positions 4840-4888]
CCTTTGACGTTGGAGTCCACGTTCTTT
[37 nt withheld, positions 4916-4952]
ACCCTATCTCGGTCTATTCTTTTGATTTATAAGGGATTTTGCCGATTTCGGCCTATTGGTTAAAAAATGA
GCTGATTTAACAAAAATTTAACGCGAATTTTAACAAAATATTAACGCTTACAATTTAGGTGGCACTTTTC
GGGGAAATGTGCGCGGAACCCCTATTTGTTTATTTTTCTAAATACATTCAAATATGTATCCGCTCATGAG
ACAATAACCCTGATAAATGCTTCAATAATATTGAAAAAGGAAGAGTATGAGTATTCAACATTTCCGTGTC
GCCCTTATTCCCTTTTTTGCGGCATTTTGCCTTCCTGTTTTTGCTCACCCAGAAACGCTGGTGAAAGTAA
AAGATGCTGAAGATCAGTTGGGTGCACGAGTGGGTTACATCGAACTGGATCTCAACAGCGGTAAGATCCT
TGAGAGTTTTCGCCCCGAAGAACGTTTTCCAATGATGAGCACTTTTAAAGTTCTGCTATGTGGCGCGGTA
TTATCCCGTATTGACGCCGGGCAAGAGCAACTCGGTCGCCGCATACACTATTCTCAGAATGACTTGGTTG
AGTACTCACCAGTCACAGAAAAGCATCTTACGGATGGCATGACAGTAAGAGAATTATGCAGTGCTGCCAT
AACCATGAGTGATAACACTGCGGCCAACTTACTTCTGACAACGATCGGAGGACCGAAGGAGCTAACCGCT
TTTTTGCACAACATGGGGGATCATGTAACTCGCCTTGATCGTTGGGAACCGGAGCTGAATGAAGCCATAC
CAAACGACGAGCGTGACACCACGATGCCTGTAGCAATGGCAACAACGTTGCGCAAACTATTAACTGGCGA
ACTACTTACTCTAGCTTCCCGGCAACAATTAATAGACTGGATGGAGGCGGATAAAGTTGCAGGACCACTT
CTGCGCTCGGCCCTTCCGGCTGGCTGGTTTATTGCTGATAAATCTGGAGCCGGTGAGCGTGGGTCTCGCG
GTATCATTGCAGCACTGGGGCCAGATGGTAAGCCCTCCCGTATCGTAGTTATCTACACGACGGGGAGTCA
GGCAACTATGGATGAACGAAATAGACAGATCGCTGAGATAGGTGCCTCACTGATTAAGCATTGGTAACTG
TCAGACCAAGTTTACTCATATATACTTTAGATTGATTTAAAACTTCATTTTTAATTTAAAAGGATCTAGG
TGAAGATCCTTTTTGATAATCTCATGACCAAAATCCCTTAACGTGAGTTTTCGTTCCACTGAGCGTCAGA
CCCCGTAGAAAAGATCAAAGGATCTTCTTGAGATCCTTTTTTTCTGCGCGTAATCTGCTGCTTGCAAACA
AAAAAACCACCGCTACCAGCGGTGGTTTGTTTGCCGGATCAAGAGCTACCAACTCTTTTTCCGAAGGTAA
CTGGCTTCAGCAGAGCGCAGATACCAAATACTGTTCTTCTAGTGTAGCCGTAGTTAGGCCACCACTTCAA
GAACTCTGTAGCACCGCCTACATACCTCGCTCTGCTAATCCTGTTACCAGTGGCTGCTGCCAGTGGCGAT
AAGTCGTGTCTTACCGGGTTGGACTCAAGACGATAGTTACCGGATAAGGCGCAGCGGTCGGGCTGAACGG
GGGGTTCGTGCACACAGCCCAGCTTGGAGCGAACGACCTACACCGAACTGAGATACCTACAGCGTGAGCT
ATGAGAAAGCGCCACGCTTCCCGAAGGGAGAAAGGCGGACAGGTATCCGGTAAGCGGCAGGGTCGGAACA
GGAGAGCGCACGAGGGAGCTTCCAGGGGGAAACGCCTGGTATCTTTATAGTCCTGTCGGGTTTCGCCACC
TCTGACTTGAGCGTCGATTTTTGTGATGCTCGTCAGGGGGGCGGAGCCTATGGAAAAACGCCAGCAACGC
GGCCTTTTTACGGTTCCTGGCCTTTTGCTGGCCTTTTGCTCACATGTTCTTTCCTGCGTTATCCCCTGAT
TCTGTGGATAACCGTATTACCGCCTTTGAGTGAGCTGATACCGCTCGCCGCAGCCGAACGACCGAGCGCA
GCGAGTCAGTGAGCGAGGAAGCGGAAGAGCGCCCAATACGCAAACCGCCTCTCCCCGCGCGTTGGCCGAT
TCATTAATGCAGCTGGCACGACAGGTTTCCCGACTGGAAAGCGGGCAGTGAGCGCAACGCAATTAATGTG
AGTTAGCTCACTCATTAGGCACCCCAGGCTTTACACTTTATGCTTCCGGCTCGTATGTTGTGTGGAATTG
TGAGCGGATAACAATTTCACACAGGAAACAGCTATGACCATGATTACGCCAGATTTAATTAAGG
Features (pLannotate 1.2.2; 21 found; start..end, strand, type, name):
     11..141     -  repeat_region  AAV2 ITR (fragment): inverted terminal repeat of adeno-associated virus serotype 2 inverted
    217..520     +  enhancer       CMV enhancer: human cytomegalovirus immediate early enhancer
    522..799     +  promoter       chicken β-actin promoter: No description available
    800..885     +  intron         hybrid intron (fragment): hybrid between chicken β-actin (CBA) and minute virus of mice (MMV) introns (Gray et al., 2011)
    901..1203    +  promoter       UbC promoter (fragment): human ubiquitin C promoter
   1205..1225    +  intron         β-globin intron (fragment): intron from rabbit β-globin gene
   1249..1452    +  CDS            dnaB (fragment): DNAB_SYNY3 - Experimental evidence at protein level: Swiss-Prot protein existence level 1. Participates in initiation and elongation during chromosome replication; it exhibits DNA-dependent ATPase activity. From Synechocystis sp. (strain PCC 6803 / Kazusa).
   1438..3395    +  CDS            Cas9(C) (fragment): C-terminal portion of Streptococcus pyogenes Cas9 (Zetsche et al., 2015)
   3477..3532    +  polyA_signal   β-globin poly(A) signal: rabbit β-globin polyadenylation signal (Gil and Proudfoot, 1987)
   3637..3712    -  misc_RNA       gRNA scaffold: guide RNA scaffold for the Streptococcus pyogenes CRISPR/Cas9 system
   3742..3982    -  promoter       U6 promoter: RNA polymerase III promoter for human U6 snRNA
   4317..4447    +  repeat_region  AAV2 ITR (fragment): inverted terminal repeat of adeno-associated virus serotype 2 inverted
   4461..4618    +  CDS            lacZα (fragment): LacZα fragment of β-galactosidase; lacZ fragment
   4623..5051    +  rep_origin     f1 ori (sequence partly withheld): f1 bacteriophage origin of replication; arrow indicates direction of (+) strand synthesis
   5104..5208    +  promoter       AmpR promoter: bla
   5209..6069    +  CDS            AmpR: β-lactamase; bla; confers resistance to ampicillin, carbenicillin, and related antibiotics
   6240..6828    +  rep_origin     ori: high-copy-number ColE1/pMB1/pBR322/pUC origin of replication
   7011..7103    +  CDS            lacI (fragment): lac repressor; lacI; The lac repressor binds to the lac operator to inhibit transcription in E. coli. This inhibition can be relieved by adding lactose or isopropyl-β-D-thiogalactopyranoside (IPTG).
   7116..7137    +  protein_bind   CAP binding site: CAP binding activates transcription in the presence of cAMP. E. coli catabolite activator protein
   7152..7182    +  promoter       lac promoter: promoter for the E. coli lac operon
   7190..7206    +  protein_bind   lac operator: The lac repressor binds to the lac operator to inhibit transcription in E. coli. This inhibition can be relieved by adding lactose or isopropyl-β-D-thiogalactopyranoside (IPTG). lac repressor encoded by lacI
