[The description below was written by a language model from this plasmid's Addgene catalogue record and pLannotate feature annotations shown in this document.]
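Description:
pAAV-CASI-InteinC-SpRY C aa714-1368-U6-Camk2d sgRNA is an AAV transfer plasmid of about 7.25 kb that carries the C-terminal half of a split-intein SpRY Cas9 together with a guide RNA cassette. It is maintained in E. coli through a high-copy ColE1/pUC-type origin and ampicillin resistance (AmpR). The backbone also holds an f1 origin and remnants of a lac region (lacZα and lacI fragments, lac promoter and operator). Two AAV2 inverted terminal repeats flank the payload and define the segment that is packaged into recombinant AAV particles when rep, cap and helper functions are supplied in trans.

Between the ITRs, the composite CASI promoter, annotated as the CMV enhancer, chicken β-actin promoter, a UbC promoter fragment and intron fragments, drives constitutive expression of the open reading frame. That frame begins with a C-intein, which the annotation matches to a fragment of Synechocystis DnaB. The intein is fused to residues 714–1368 of SpRY, a PAM-relaxed variant of Streptococcus pyogenes Cas9, and the transcript ends at a rabbit β-globin polyadenylation signal. In the opposite orientation, a human U6 promoter transcribes an sgRNA with the S. pyogenes scaffold and a spacer directed at the oxidative activation sites of Camk2d.

Splitting Cas9 in this way works around the AAV packaging limit. This vector is presumably co-delivered with a partner encoding the N-terminal half fused to an N-intein, so that protein trans-splicing rebuilds the full-length protein, although the record does not describe that partner. The associated publication concerns cardiac genome editing with microRNA-122-mediated liver detargeting, but the feature table annotates no microRNA target sites in this construct.
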