Addgene plasmid #209788: pAAV-CASI-InteinC-SpRY C aa714-1368-U6-Camk2d sgRNA
Purpose: Expresses SpRY cas9C by the constitutive CASI promoter and sgRNA targeting the oxidative activation sites of Camk2d by U6 promoter
Depositing lab: Yuxuan Guo. Depositing organization: Peking University Health Science Center. Publication: MicroRNA-122-Mediated Liver Detargeting Enhances the Tissue Specificity of Cardiac Genome Editing. Yang L, Liu Z, Chen G, Chen Z, Guo C, Ji X, Cui Q, Sun Y, Hu X, Zheng Y, Li Y, Gao F, Chen L, Zhou P, Pu WT, Guo Y. Circulation. 2024 May 28;149(22):1778-1781. doi: 10.1161/CIRCULATIONAHA.123.065438. Epub 2024 May 28. PubMed 38805581.
Backbone
  Vector backbone: pAAV-CASI-inteinC-aa713 SpG C-U6- sgRNA scaffold
  Backbone size w/o insert (bp): 7245
  Total vector size (bp): 7246
  Vector type: AAV
Growth in bacteria
  Bacterial resistance: Ampicillin, 100 μg/mL
  Growth temperature: 37°C
  Growth strain: NEB Stable
  Copy number: Unknown
Gene/Insert
  Gene/Insert name: SpRY C, Camk2d sgRNA (alt name: Split-SpRY C-terminal half and Camk2d sgRNA)
  gRNA/shRNA sequence: TCCTGCCTGTGCATCATGGA
  Species: Synthetic
  Promoter: CASI
  Cloning method: Gibson Cloning
  Sequencing primers: 5′ gcaggaaatcggcaaggc
Terms and licenses: Academic/Nonprofit Terms; Industry Terms: Not Available to Industry
Depositor comments: Please visit https://www.biorxiv.org/content/10.1101/2023.06.29.546982v1 for bioRxiv preprint.
How to cite: pAAV-CASI-InteinC-SpRY C aa714-1368-U6-Camk2d sgRNA was a gift from Yuxuan Guo (Addgene plasmid # 209788 ; http://n2t.net/addgene:209788 ; RRID:Addgene_209788)
